LOCUS       Exported 7018 bp ds-DNA circular SYN 13-MAY-2021
DEFINITION  individual 6N barcode to make barcoded cell line variants.
ACCESSION   .
VERSION     .
KEYWORDS    MSCV-6NBC-GFP-PGK-Puro-Barcode42
SOURCE      synthetic DNA construct
  ORGANISM  synthetic DNA construct
REFERENCE   1 (bases 1 to 7018)
  AUTHORS   Gruner BM, Schulze CJ, Yang D, Ogasawara D, Dix MM, Rogers ZN,
            Chuang CH, McFarland CD, Chiou SH, Brown JM, Cravatt BF, Bogyo M,
            Winslow MM
  TITLE     An in vivo multiplexed small-molecule screening platform.
  JOURNAL   Nat Methods. 2016 Sep 12. doi: 10.1038/nmeth.3992.
  PUBMED    27617390
REFERENCE   2 (bases 1 to 7018)
  AUTHORS   .
  TITLE     Direct Submission
  JOURNAL   Exported May 13, 2021 from SnapGene Server 1.1.58
            http://www.snapgene.com
FEATURES             Location/Qualifiers
     source          1..7018
                     /organism="synthetic DNA construct"
                     /mol_type="other DNA"
     misc_feature    579..920
                     /label=MESV Psi
                     /note="packaging signal of murine embryonic stem cell
                     virus"
     CDS             987..1403
                     /label=gag (truncated)
                     /note="truncated Moloney murine leukemia virus (MMLV) gag
                     gene lacking the start codon"
     primer_bind     1333..1355
                     /label=pLXSN 5'
                     /note="Murine stem cell virus, forward primer. Also called
                     MSCV"
     primer_bind     1371..1387
                     /label=pBABE 5'
                     /note="Psi packaging signal, forward primer for pBABE
                     vectors"
     CDS             1427..2143
                     /codon_start=1
                     /product="enhanced GFP"
                     /label=EGFP
                     /translation="MVSKGEELFTGVVPILVELDGDVNGHKFSVSGEGEGDATYGKLTL
                     KFICTTGKLPVPWPTLVTTLTYGVQCFSRYPDHMKQHDFFKSAMPEGYVQERTIFFKDD
                     GNYKTRAEVKFEGDTLVNRIELKGIDFKEDGNILGHKLEYNYNSHNVYIMADKQKNGIK
                     VNFKIRHNIEDGSVQLADHYQQNTPIGDGPVLLPDNHYLSTQSALSKDPNEKRDHMVLL
                     EFVTAAGITLGMDELYK"
     primer_bind     complement(1472..1493)
                     /label=EGFP-N
                     /note="EGFP, reverse primer"
     primer_bind     complement(1733..1752)
                     /label=EXFP-R
                     /note="For distinguishing EGFP variants, reverse primer"
     primer_bind     2080..2101
                     /label=EGFP-C
                     /note="EGFP, forward primer"
     promoter        2161..2660
                     /label=PGK promoter
                     /note="mouse phosphoglycerate kinase 1 promoter"
     primer_bind     complement(2196..2219)
                     /label=MSCV-rev
                     /note="Murine stem cell virus, reverse primer"
     primer_bind     2593..2612
                     /label=mPGK-F
                     /note="Mouse PGK promoter, forward primer"
     CDS             2681..3280
                     /codon_start=1
                     /gene="pac from Streptomyces alboniger"
                     /product="puromycin N-acetyltransferase"
                     /label=PuroR
                     /note="confers resistance to puromycin"
                     /translation="MTEYKPTVRLATRDDVPRAVRTLAAAFADYPATRHTVDPDRHIER
                     VTELQELFLTRVGLDIGKVWVADDGAAVAVWTTPESVEAGAVFAEIGPRMAELSGSRLA
                     AQQQMEGLLAPHRPKEPAWFLATVGVSPDHQGKGLGSAVVLPGVEAAERAGVPAFLETS
                     APRNLPFYERLGFTVTADVEVPEGPRTWCMTRKPGA"
     primer_bind     complement(2681..2700)
                     /label=Puro-R
                     /note="Puromycin resistance gene, reverse primer. Also
                     called puro-variant-R"
     primer_bind     3177..3197
                     /label=Puro-F
                     /note="Puromycin resistance gene, forward primer"
     LTR             3380..3894
                     /label=3' LTR
                     /note="3' long terminal repeat from murine embryonic stem
                     cell virus"
     primer_bind     complement(4063..4079)
                     /label=M13 rev
                     /note="common sequencing primer, one of multiple similar
                     variants"
     primer_bind     complement(4063..4079)
                     /label=M13 Reverse
                     /note="In lacZ gene. Also called M13-rev"
     primer_bind     complement(4076..4098)
                     /label=M13/pUC Reverse
                     /note="In lacZ gene"
     protein_bind    4087..4103
                     /label=lac operator
                     /bound_moiety="lac repressor encoded by lacI"
                     /note="The lac repressor binds to the lac operator to
                     inhibit transcription in E. coli. This inhibition can be
                     relieved by adding lactose or
                     isopropyl-beta-D-thiogalactopyranoside (IPTG)."
     promoter        complement(4111..4141)
                     /label=lac promoter
                     /note="promoter for the E. coli lac operon"
     protein_bind    4156..4177
                     /label=CAP binding site
                     /bound_moiety="E. coli catabolite activator protein"
                     /note="CAP binding activates transcription in the presence
                     of cAMP."
     primer_bind     complement(4294..4311)
                     /label=L4440
                     /note="L4440 vector, forward primer"
     rep_origin      complement(4465..5053)
                     /direction=LEFT
                     /label=ori
                     /note="high-copy-number ColE1/pMB1/pBR322/pUC origin of
                     replication"
     primer_bind     complement(4545..4564)
                     /label=pBR322ori-F
                     /note="pBR322 origin, forward primer"
     CDS             complement(5224..6084)
                     /codon_start=1
                     /gene="bla"
                     /product="beta-lactamase"
                     /label=AmpR
                     /note="confers resistance to ampicillin, carbenicillin, and
                     related antibiotics"
                     /translation="MSIQHFRVALIPFFAAFCLPVFAHPETLVKVKDAEDQLGARVGYI
                     ELDLNSGKILESFRPEERFPMMSTFKVLLCGAVLSRIDAGQEQLGRRIHYSQNDLVEYS
                     PVTEKHLTDGMTVRELCSAAITMSDNTAANLLLTTIGGPKELTAFLHNMGDHVTRLDRW
                     EPELNEAIPNDERDTTMPVAMATTLRKLLTGELLTLASRQQLIDWMEADKVAGPLLRSA
                     LPAGWFIADKSGAGERGSRGIIAALGPDGKPSRIVVIYTTGSQATMDERNRQIAEIGAS
                     LIKHW"
     primer_bind     5847..5866
                     /label=Amp-R
                     /note="Ampicillin resistance gene, reverse primer"
     promoter        complement(6085..6189)
                     /gene="bla"
                     /label=AmpR promoter
     primer_bind     6257..6275
                     /label=pBRforEco
                     /note="pBR322 vectors, upsteam of EcoRI site, forward
                     primer"
     primer_bind     complement(6313..6335)
                     /label=pGEX 3'
                     /note="pGEX vectors, reverse primer"
     primer_bind     6435..6454
                     /label=pRS-marker
                     /note="pRS vectors, use to sequence yeast selectable
                     marker"
     primer_bind     6648..6670
                     /label=M13/pUC Forward
                     /note="In lacZ gene"
     primer_bind     6798..6817
                     /label=pBRrevBam
                     /note="pBR322 vectors, tet region, downstream of BamHI,
                     reverse primer"
     LTR             7017..515
                     /label=5' LTR
                     /note="5' long terminal repeat from murine embryonic stem
                     cell virus"
ORIGIN
        1 tgaaagaccc cacctgtagg tttggcaagc tagcttaagt aacgccattt tgcaaggcat
       61 ggaaaataca taactgagaa tagagaagtt cagatcaagg ttaggaacag agagacagca
      121 gaatatgggc caaacaggat atctgtggta agcagttcct gccccggctc agggccaaga
      181 acagatggtc cccagatgcg gtcccgccct cagcagtttc tagagaacca tcagatgttt
      241 ccagggtgcc ccaaggacct gaaatgaccc tgtgccttat ttgaactaac caatcagttc
      301 gcttctcgct tctgttcgcg cgcttctgct ccccgagctc aataaaagag cccacaaccc
      361 ctcactcggc gcgccagtcc tccgatagac tgcgtcgccc gggtacccgt attcccaata
      421 aagcctcttg ctgtttgcat ccgaatcgtg gactcgctga tccttgggag ggtctcctca
      481 gattgattga ctgcccacct cgggggtctt tcatttggag gttccaccga gatttggaga
      541 cccctgccca gggaccaccg acccccccgc cgggaggtaa gctggccagc ggtcgtttcg
      601 tgtctgtctc tgtctttgtg cgtgtttgtg ccggcatcta atgtttgcgc ctgcgtctgt
      661 actagttagc taactagctc tgtatctggc ggacccgtgg tggaactgac gagttctgaa
      721 cacccggccg caaccctggg agacgtccca gggactttgg gggccgtttt tgtggcccga
      781 cctgaggaag ggagtcgatg tggaatccga ccccgtcagg atatgtggtt ctggtaggag
      841 acgagaacct aaaacagttc ccgcctccgt ctgaattttt gctttcggtt tggaaccgaa
      901 gccgcgcgtc ttgtctgctg cagcgctgca gcatcgttct gtgttgtctc tgtctgactg
      961 tgtttctgta tttgtctgaa aattagggcc agactgttac cactccctta agtttgacct
     1021 taggtcactg gaaagatgtc gagcggatcg ctcacaacca gtcggtagat gtcaagaaga
     1081 gacgttgggt taccttctgc tctgcagaat ggccaacctt taacgtcgga tggccgcgag
     1141 acggcacctt taaccgagac ctcatcaccc aggttaagat caaggtcttt tcacctggcc
     1201 cgcatggaca cccagaccag gtcccctaca tcgtgacctg ggaagccttg gcttttgacc
     1261 cccctccctg ggtcaagccc tttgtacacc ctaagcctcc gcctcctctt cctccatccg
     1321 ccccgtctct cccccttgaa cctcctcgtt cgaccccgcc tcgatcctcc ctttatccag
     1381 ccctcactcc ttctctaggc gccggaatta gatccnnnnn nccaccatgg tgagcaaggg
     1441 cgaggagctg ttcaccgggg tggtgcccat cctggtcgag ctggacggcg acgtaaacgg
     1501 ccacaagttc agcgtgtccg gcgagggcga gggcgatgcc acctacggca agctgaccct
     1561 gaagttcatc tgcaccaccg gcaagctgcc cgtgccctgg cccaccctcg tgaccaccct
     1621 gacctacggc gtgcagtgct tcagccgcta ccccgaccac atgaagcagc acgacttctt
     1681 caagtccgcc atgcccgaag gctacgtcca ggagcgcacc atcttcttca aggacgacgg
     1741 caactacaag acccgcgccg aggtgaagtt cgagggcgac accctggtga accgcatcga
     1801 gctgaagggc atcgacttca aggaggacgg caacatcctg gggcacaagc tggagtacaa
     1861 ctacaacagc cacaacgtct atatcatggc cgacaagcag aagaacggca tcaaggtgaa
     1921 cttcaagatc cgccacaaca tcgaggacgg cagcgtgcag ctcgccgacc actaccagca
     1981 gaacaccccc atcggcgacg gccccgtgct gctgcccgac aaccactacc tgagcaccca
     2041 gtccgccctg agcaaagacc ccaacgagaa gcgcgatcac atggtcctgc tggagttcgt
     2101 gaccgccgcc gggatcactc tcggcatgga cgagctgtac aagtagcgga gaattctacc
     2161 gggtagggga ggcgcttttc ccaaggcagt ctggagcatg cgctttagca gccccgctgg
     2221 gcacttggcg ctacacaagt ggcctctggc ctcgcacaca ttccacatcc accggtaggc
     2281 gccaaccggc tccgttcttt ggtggcccct tcgcgccacc ttctactcct cccctagtca
     2341 ggaagttccc ccccgccccg cagctcgcgt cgtgcaggac gtgacaaatg gaagtagcac
     2401 gtctcactag tctcgtgcag atggacagca ccgctgagca atggaagcgg gtaggccttt
     2461 ggggcagcgg ccaatagcag ctttgctcct tcgctttctg ggctcagagg ctgggaaggg
     2521 gtgggtccgg gggcgggctc aggggcgggc tcaggggcgg ggcgggcgcc cgaaggtcct
     2581 ccggaggccc ggcattctgc acgcttcaaa agcgcacgtc tgccgcgctg ttctcctctt
     2641 cctcatctcc gggcctttcg acctgcagcc caagcttacc atgaccgagt acaagcccac
     2701 ggtgcgcctc gccacccgcg acgacgtccc cagggccgta cgcaccctcg ccgccgcgtt
     2761 cgccgactac cccgccacgc gccacaccgt cgatccggac cgccacatcg agcgggtcac
     2821 cgagctgcaa gaactcttcc tcacgcgcgt cgggctcgac atcggcaagg tgtgggtcgc
     2881 ggacgacggc gccgcggtgg cggtctggac cacgccggag agcgtcgaag cgggggcggt
     2941 gttcgccgag atcggcccgc gcatggccga gttgagcggt tcccggctgg ccgcgcagca
     3001 acagatggaa ggcctcctgg cgccgcaccg gcccaaggag cccgcgtggt tcctggccac
     3061 cgtcggcgtc tcgcccgacc accagggcaa gggtctgggc agcgccgtcg tgctccccgg
     3121 agtggaggcg gccgagcgcg ccggggtgcc cgccttcctg gagacctccg cgccccgcaa
     3181 cctccccttc tacgagcggc tcggcttcac cgtcaccgcc gacgtcgagg tgcccgaagg
     3241 accgcgcacc tggtgcatga cccgcaagcc cggtgcctga cgcccgcccc acgacccgca
     3301 gcgcccgacc gaaaggagcg cacgacccca tgcatcgata aaataaaaga ttttatttag
     3361 tctccagaaa aaggggggaa tgaaagaccc cacctgtagg tttggcaagc tagcttaagt
     3421 aacgccattt tgcaaggcat ggaaaataca taactgagaa tagagaagtt cagatcaagg
     3481 ttaggaacag agagacagca gaatatgggc caaacaggat atctgtggta agcagttcct
     3541 gccccggctc agggccaaga acagatggtc cccagatgcg gtcccgccct cagcagtttc
     3601 tagagaacca tcagatgttt ccagggtgcc ccaaggacct gaaatgaccc tgtgccttat
     3661 ttgaactaac caatcagttc gcttctcgct tctgttcgcg cgcttctgct ccccgagctc
     3721 aataaaagag cccacaaccc ctcactcggc gcgccagtcc tccgatagac tgcgtcgccc
     3781 gggtacccgt gtatccaata aaccctcttg cagttgcatc cgacttgtgg tctcgctgtt
     3841 ccttgggagg gtctcctctg agtgattgac tacccgtcag cgggggtctt tcatgggtaa
     3901 cagtttcttg aagttggaga acaacattct gagggtagga gtcgaatatt aagtaatcct
     3961 gactcaatta gccactgttt tgaatccaca tactccaata ctcctgaaat agttcattat
     4021 ggacagcgca gaagagctgg ggagaattaa ttcgtaatca tggtcatagc tgtttcctgt
     4081 gtgaaattgt tatccgctca caattccaca caacatacga gccggaagca taaagtgtaa
     4141 agcctggggt gcctaatgag tgagctaact cacattaatt gcgttgcgct cactgcccgc
     4201 tttccagtcg ggaaacctgt cgtgccagct gcattaatga atcggccaac gcgcggggag
     4261 aggcggtttg cgtattgggc gctcttccgc ttcctcgctc actgactcgc tgcgctcggt
     4321 cgttcggctg cggcgagcgg tatcagctca ctcaaaggcg gtaatacggt tatccacaga
     4381 atcaggggat aacgcaggaa agaacatgtg agcaaaaggc cagcaaaagg ccaggaaccg
     4441 taaaaaggcc gcgttgctgg cgtttttcca taggctccgc ccccctgacg agcatcacaa
     4501 aaatcgacgc tcaagtcaga ggtggcgaaa cccgacagga ctataaagat accaggcgtt
     4561 tccccctgga agctccctcg tgcgctctcc tgttccgacc ctgccgctta ccggatacct
     4621 gtccgccttt ctcccttcgg gaagcgtggc gctttctcat agctcacgct gtaggtatct
     4681 cagttcggtg taggtcgttc gctccaagct gggctgtgtg cacgaacccc ccgttcagcc
     4741 cgaccgctgc gccttatccg gtaactatcg tcttgagtcc aacccggtaa gacacgactt
     4801 atcgccactg gcagcagcca ctggtaacag gattagcaga gcgaggtatg taggcggtgc
     4861 tacagagttc ttgaagtggt ggcctaacta cggctacact agaaggacag tatttggtat
     4921 ctgcgctctg ctgaagccag ttaccttcgg aaaaagagtt ggtagctctt gatccggcaa
     4981 acaaaccacc gctggtagcg gtggtttttt tgtttgcaag cagcagatta cgcgcagaaa
     5041 aaaaggatct caagaagatc ctttgatctt ttctacgggg tctgacgctc agtggaacga
     5101 aaactcacgt taagggattt tggtcatgag attatcaaaa aggatcttca cctagatcct
     5161 tttaaattaa aaatgaagtt ttaaatcaat ctaaagtata tatgagtaaa cttggtctga
     5221 cagttaccaa tgcttaatca gtgaggcacc tatctcagcg atctgtctat ttcgttcatc
     5281 catagttgcc tgactccccg tcgtgtagat aactacgata cgggagggct taccatctgg
     5341 ccccagtgct gcaatgatac cgcgagaccc acgctcaccg gctccagatt tatcagcaat
     5401 aaaccagcca gccggaaggg ccgagcgcag aagtggtcct gcaactttat ccgcctccat
     5461 ccagtctatt aattgttgcc gggaagctag agtaagtagt tcgccagtta atagtttgcg
     5521 caacgttgtt gccattgcta caggcatcgt ggtgtcacgc tcgtcgtttg gtatggcttc
     5581 attcagctcc ggttcccaac gatcaaggcg agttacatga tcccccatgt tgtgcaaaaa
     5641 agcggttagc tccttcggtc ctccgatcgt tgtcagaagt aagttggccg cagtgttatc
     5701 actcatggtt atggcagcac tgcataattc tcttactgtc atgccatccg taagatgctt
     5761 ttctgtgact ggtgagtact caaccaagtc attctgagaa tagtgtatgc ggcgaccgag
     5821 ttgctcttgc ccggcgtcaa tacgggataa taccgcgcca catagcagaa ctttaaaagt
     5881 gctcatcatt ggaaaacgtt cttcggggcg aaaactctca aggatcttac cgctgttgag
     5941 atccagttcg atgtaaccca ctcgtgcacc caactgatct tcagcatctt ttactttcac
     6001 cagcgtttct gggtgagcaa aaacaggaag gcaaaatgcc gcaaaaaagg gaataagggc
     6061 gacacggaaa tgttgaatac tcatactctt cctttttcaa tattattgaa gcatttatca
     6121 gggttattgt ctcatgagcg gatacatatt tgaatgtatt tagaaaaata aacaaatagg
     6181 ggttccgcgc acatttcccc gaaaagtgcc acctgacgtc taagaaacca ttattatcat
     6241 gacattaacc tataaaaata ggcgtatcac gaggcccttt cgtctcgcgc gtttcggtga
     6301 tgacggtgaa aacctctgac acatgcagct cccggagacg gtcacagctt gtctgtaagc
     6361 ggatgccggg agcagacaag cccgtcaggg cgcgtcagcg ggtgttggcg ggtgtcgggg
     6421 ctggcttaac tatgcggcat cagagcagat tgtactgaga gtgcaccata tgcggtgtga
     6481 aataccgcac agatgcgtaa ggagaaaata ccgcatcagg cgccattcgc cattcaggct
     6541 gcgcaactgt tgggaagggc gatcggtgcg ggcctcttcg ctattacgcc agctggcgaa
     6601 agggggatgt gctgcaaggc gattaagttg ggtaacgcca gggttttccc agtcacgacg
     6661 ttgtaaaacg acggcgcaag gaatggtgca tgcaaggaga tggcgcccaa cagtcccccg
     6721 gccacggggc ctgccaccat acccacgccg aaacaagcgc tcatgagccc gaagtggcga
     6781 gcccgatctt ccccatcggt gatgtcggcg atataggcgc cagcaaccgc acctgtggcg
     6841 ccggtgatgc cggccacgat gcgtccggcg tagaggcgat tagtccaatt tgttaaagac
     6901 aggatatcag tggtccaggc tctagttttg actcaacaat atcaccagct gaagcctata
     6961 gagtacgagc catagataaa ataaaagatt ttatttagtc tccagaaaaa ggggggaa
//
