[The description below was written by a language model from this plasmid's Addgene catalogue record and the feature table of its GenBank file.]
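Description:
MSCV-6NBC-GFP-PGK-Puro-Barcode42 is a 7,018 bp gammaretroviral transfer plasmid built on the murine stem cell virus (MSCV) backbone. It is one member of a series in which each plasmid carries a distinct synthetic six-nucleotide barcode, here number 42. In bacteria it is maintained through a high-copy ColE1/pUC-type origin and selected with ampicillin via the beta-lactamase gene. Remnants of a lac promoter/operator region lie in the plasmid backbone outside the viral unit.

The viral genome is bounded by 5′ and 3′ long terminal repeats from murine embryonic stem cell virus. Downstream of the 5′ LTR are the Psi packaging signal and a truncated MMLV gag segment lacking its start codon, which together allow efficient encapsidation of the transcript when the plasmid is introduced into a packaging cell line. Next comes an EGFP coding sequence with no annotated promoter of its own, so it is presumably expressed from the 5′ LTR. A mouse PGK promoter then drives puromycin N-acetyltransferase. Transduced cells are therefore both fluorescent and puromycin-selectable.

The barcode was cloned between BglII (destroyed) and EcoRI sites. It is not annotated as a feature in the sequence record, so its exact position relative to EGFP cannot be read from the table. Repository quality control found a one-base deletion near the end of GFP that removes its stop codon, and the depositor reports that this does not affect function.

The stated purpose is to generate barcoded cell line variants. Stable integration gives each line a heritable DNA tag, which fits the associated work on multiplexed in vivo small-molecule screening.
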