Addgene plasmid #83719: MSCV-6NBC-GFP-PGK-Puro-Barcode42
Purpose: individual 6N barcode to make barcoded cell line variants
Depositing lab: Monte Winslow. Depositing organization: Stanford University. Publication: An in vivo multiplexed small-molecule screening platform. Gruner BM, Schulze CJ, Yang D, Ogasawara D, Dix MM, Rogers ZN, Chuang CH, McFarland CD, Chiou SH, Brown JM, Cravatt BF, Bogyo M, Winslow MM. Nat Methods. 2016 Sep 12. doi: 10.1038/nmeth.3992. PubMed 27617390.
Backbone
  Vector backbone: MSCV
  Vector type: Retroviral
  Selectable markers: Puromycin
Growth in bacteria
  Bacterial resistance: Ampicillin, 100 μg/mL
  Growth temperature: 37°C
  Growth strain: DH5alpha
  Copy number: High Copy
Gene/Insert
  Gene/Insert name: Barcode42
  Species: Synthetic
  Cloning method: Restriction Enzyme; 5′ cloning site BglII (destroyed during cloning); 3′ cloning site EcoRI (not destroyed)
  Sequencing primers: 5′ CCCTTGAACCTCCTCGTTCGACC
Terms and licenses: Academic/Nonprofit Terms; Industry Terms: Not Available to Industry
Depositor comments: Please note: a 1 bp deletion at AA238 of GFP was found during Addgene's quality control. This deletion removes the GFP stop codon. The depositing lab noted this mutation does NOT affect plasmid function.
How to cite: MSCV-6NBC-GFP-PGK-Puro-Barcode42 was a gift from Monte Winslow (Addgene plasmid # 83719 ; http://n2t.net/addgene:83719 ; RRID:Addgene_83719)
