>Addgene plasmid #83719 | MSCV-6NBC-GFP-PGK-Puro-Barcode42 | addgene partial sequence | sequence record 165252 | pLXSN5 5'-CCCTTGAACCTCCTCGTTCGACC-3'
CAGCCCTCACTCCTTCTCTAGGCGCCGGAATTAGATCCCTAATACCACCATGGTGAGCAAGGGCGAGGAG
CTGTTCACCGGGGTGGTGCCCATCCTGGTCGAGCTGGACGGCGACGTAAACGGCCACAAGTTCAGCGTGT
CCGGCGAGGGCGAGGGCGATGCCACCTACGGCAAGCTGACCCTGAAGTTCATCTGCACCACCGGCAAGCT
GCCCGTGCCCTGGCCCACCCTCGTGACCACCCTGACCTACGGCGTGCAGTGCTTCAGCCGCTACCCCGAC
CACATGAAGCAGCACGACTTCTTCAAGTCCGCCATGCCCGAAGGCTACGTCCAGGAGCGCACCATCTTCT
TCAAGGACGACGGCAACTACAAGACCCGCGCCGAGGTGAAGTTCGAGGGCGACACCCTGGTGAACCGCAT
CGAGCTGAAGGGCATCGACTTCAAGGAGGACGGCAACATCCTGGGGCACAAGCTGGAGTACAACTACAAC
AGCCACAACGTCTATATCATGGCCGACAAGCAGAAGAACGGCATCAAGGTGAACTTCAAGATCCGCCACA
ACATCGAGGACGGCAGCGTGCAGCTCGCCGACCACTACCAGCAGAACACCCCCATCGGCGACGGCCCCGT
GCTGCTGCCCGACAACCACTACCTGAGCACCCAGTCCGCCCTGAGCAAAGACCCCAACGAGAAGCGCGAT
CACATGGTCCTGCTGGAGTTCGTGACCGCCGCCGGGATCACTCTCGGCATGGACGAGCTGTACAATAGCG
GAGAATTCTACCGGGTAGGGGAGGCGCTTTTCCCAAGGCAGTCTGGAGCATGCGCTTTAG
